Addgene plasmid #177219: mU6-sgSik1_2nd-hU6-sgSik3_2nd
Purpose: Expresses a Sik3-targeting and a non-targeting gRNAs and Cre-recombinase
Depositing lab: Monte Winslow. Depositing organization: Stanford University.
Backbone
  Vector backbone: pLL3.3
  Vector type: Lentiviral
Growth in bacteria
  Bacterial resistance: Ampicillin, 100 μg/mL
  Growth temperature: 37°C
  Growth strain: NEB Stable
  Copy number: High Copy
Gene/Insert
  Gene/Insert name: sgSik1_2nd/sgSik3_2nd
  gRNA/shRNA sequence: TCTGGAGAAGATCTACCGGG/GTTCAAACAGATCGTCACAG
  Species: M. musculus (mouse)
  Promoter: mU6/hU6
  Cloning method: Gibson Cloning
Terms and licenses: Academic/Nonprofit Terms; Industry Terms: Not Available to Industry
How to cite: mU6-sgSik1_2nd-hU6-sgSik3_2nd was a gift from Monte Winslow (Addgene plasmid # 177219 ; http://n2t.net/addgene:177219 ; RRID:Addgene_177219)
