[The description below was written by a language model from this plasmid's Addgene catalogue record and pLannotate feature annotations shown in this document.]
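Description:
mU6-sgSik1_2nd-hU6-sgSik3_2nd is a lentiviral transfer plasmid built on the pLL3.3 backbone that delivers two CRISPR guide RNAs together with Cre recombinase. It is propagated in bacteria through a high-copy ColE1/pUC-type origin and selected with ampicillin via the AmpR (β-lactamase) cassette. The viral portion follows the usual HIV-1-derived layout. A CMV enhancer/promoter fused to a truncated 5' LTR drives genomic RNA production in packaging cells. Downstream lie the Ψ packaging signal with a gag fragment, the RRE for Rev-dependent nuclear export, and the cPPT/CTS element that aids nuclear import. A WPRE boosts transcript stability and expression, and the second truncated LTR annotation, preceded by a nef fragment spanning the plasmid origin, corresponds to the 3' LTR region.

The payload consists of three expression units in tandem. A mouse U6 promoter and a human U6 promoter, both RNA polymerase III promoters, each drive one guide RNA. By the construct name and insert field, these guides target mouse Sik1 and Sik3, respectively. The catalogue purpose line instead describes a Sik3-targeting guide paired with a non-targeting guide, which conflicts with the name and the insert field, and the record does not resolve this discrepancy. The guide and scaffold sequences themselves are not annotated in the feature table. Downstream, the mouse PGK promoter drives Cre. No Cas9 is encoded, so editing requires Cas9 to be supplied by the target cells. The Cre component suggests use in cells or mice carrying loxP-flanked or Cre-activated alleles, so that recombination coincides with combinatorial gene knockout, although the record does not spell out the specific application.
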