Features (pLannotate 1.2.2; 21 found; start..end, strand, type, name):
     69..249     +  LTR            5' LTR (truncated): truncated 5' long terminal repeat (LTR) from HIV-1
    311..899     -  rep_origin     ori: high-copy-number ColE1/pMB1/pBR322/pUC origin of replication
   1070..1930    -  CDS            AmpR: β-lactamase; bla; confers resistance to ampicillin, carbenicillin, and related antibiotics
   1931..2035    -  promoter       AmpR promoter: bla
   2094..2146    -  misc_feature   bom (fragment): basis of mobility region from pBR322
   2301..2680    +  enhancer       CMV enhancer: human cytomegalovirus immediate early enhancer
   2681..2880    +  promoter       CMV promoter: human cytomegalovirus (CMV) immediate early promoter
   2898..3078    +  LTR            5' LTR (truncated): truncated 5' long terminal repeat (LTR) from HIV-1
   3125..3250    +  misc_feature   HIV-1 Ψ: packaging signal of human immunodeficiency virus type 1
   3234..3572    +  CDS            HIV-1 gag (fragment): gag protein from human immunodeficiency virus 1; gag
   3747..3980    +  misc_feature   RRE: The Rev response element (RRE) of HIV-1 allows for Rev-dependent mRNA export from the nucleus to the cytoplasm.
   4357..4457    +  CDS            Rev (fragment): human immunodeficiency virus 1 (HIV-1) Rev protein; rev; enhances nuclear export of unspliced and incompletely spliced viral mRNAs
   4507..4624    +  misc_feature   cPPT/CTS: central polypurine tract and central termination sequence of HIV-1
   4706..5008    +  promoter       U6 promoter: RNA polymerase III promoter for mouse U6 snRNA (Das et al., 1988)
   5183..5420    +  promoter       U6 promoter: RNA polymerase III promoter for human U6 snRNA
   5593..6085    +  promoter       PGK promoter: mouse phosphoglycerate kinase 1 promoter
   6115..7145    +  CDS            Cre (fragment): site-specific recombinase Cre is a site-specific recombinase from bacteriophage P1. Recombination occurs at loxP sequences.
   7178..7201    +  misc_feature   MCS (fragment): pBluescript multiple cloning site
   7201..7789    +  misc_feature   WPRE: woodchuck hepatitis virus posttranscriptional regulatory element
   7790..7809    +  misc_feature   MCS (fragment): pBluescript multiple cloning site
   7811..62      +  CDS            nef (fragment) (across the origin): NEF_HV1LA - Experimental evidence at protein level: Swiss-Prot protein existence level 1. Extracellular Nef protein targets CD4(+) T-lymphocytes for apoptosis by interacting with CXCR4 surface receptors. From Human immunodeficiency virus type 1 group M subtype B (isolate Lai) (HIV-1).
>Addgene plasmid #177219 | mU6-sgSik1_2nd-hU6-sgSik3_2nd | addgene full sequence | sequence record 350035 | Addgene NGS Result
TAGAGTGGAGGTTTGACAGCCGCCTAGCATTTCATCACATGGCCCGAGAGCTGCATCCGGACTGTACTGG
GTCTCTCTGGTTAGACCAGATCTGAGCCTGGGAGCTCTCTGGCTAACTAGGGAACCCACTGCTTAAGCCT
CAATAAAGCTTGCCTTGAGTGCTTCAAGTAGTGTGTGCCCGTCTGTTGTGTGACTCTGGTAACTAGAGAT
CCCTCAGACCCTTTTAGTCAGTGTGGAAAATCTCTAGCAGCATGTGAGCAAAAGGCCAGCAAAAGGCCAG
GAACCGTAAAAAGGCCGCGTTGCTGGCGTTTTTCCATAGGCTCCGCCCCCCTGACGAGCATCACAAAAAT
CGACGCTCAAGTCAGAGGTGGCGAAACCCGACAGGACTATAAAGATACCAGGCGTTTCCCCCTGGAAGCT
CCCTCGTGCGCTCTCCTGTTCCGACCCTGCCGCTTACCGGATACCTGTCCGCCTTTCTCCCTTCGGGAAG
CGTGGCGCTTTCTCATAGCTCACGCTGTAGGTATCTCAGTTCGGTGTAGGTCGTTCGCTCCAAGCTGGGC
TGTGTGCACGAACCCCCCGTTCAGCCCGACCGCTGCGCCTTATCCGGTAACTATCGTCTTGAGTCCAACC
CGGTAAGACACGACTTATCGCCACTGGCAGCAGCCACTGGTAACAGGATTAGCAGAGCGAGGTATGTAGG
CGGTGCTACAGAGTTCTTGAAGTGGTGGCCTAACTACGGCTACACTAGAAGAACAGTATTTGGTATCTGC
GCTCTGCTGAAGCCAGTTACCTTCGGAAAAAGAGTTGGTAGCTCTTGATCCGGCAAACAAACCACCGCTG
GTAGCGGTGGTTTTTTTGTTTGCAAGCAGCAGATTACGCGCAGAAAAAAAGGATCTCAAGAAGATCCTTT
GATCTTTTCTACGGGGTCTGACGCTCAGTGGAACGAAAACTCACGTTAAGGGATTTTGGTCATGAGATTA
TCAAAAAGGATCTTCACCTAGATCCTTTTAAATTAAAAATGAAGTTTTAAATCAATCTAAAGTATATATG
AGTAAACTTGGTCTGACAGTTACCAATGCTTAATCAGTGAGGCACCTATCTCAGCGATCTGTCTATTTCG
TTCATCCATAGTTGCCTGACTCCCCGTCGTGTAGATAACTACGATACGGGAGGGCTTACCATCTGGCCCC
AGTGCTGCAATGATACCGCGAGACCCACGCTCACCGGCTCCAGATTTATCAGCAATAAACCAGCCAGCCG
GAAGGGCCGAGCGCAGAAGTGGTCCTGCAACTTTATCCGCCTCCATCCAGTCTATTAATTGTTGCCGGGA
AGCTAGAGTAAGTAGTTCGCCAGTTAATAGTTTGCGCAACGTTGTTGCCATTGCTACAGGCATCGTGGTG
TCACGCTCGTCGTTTGGTATGGCTTCATTCAGCTCCGGTTCCCAACGATCAAGGCGAGTTACATGATCCC
CCATGTTGTGCAAAAAAGCGGTTAGCTCCTTCGGTCCTCCGATCGTTGTCAGAAGTAAGTTGGCCGCAGT
GTTATCACTCATGGTTATGGCAGCACTGCATAATTCTCTTACTGTCATGCCATCCGTAAGATGCTTTTCT
GTGACTGGTGAGTACTCAACCAAGTCATTCTGAGAATAGTGTATGCGGCGACCGAGTTGCTCTTGCCCGG
CGTCAATACGGGATAATACCGCGCCACATAGCAGAACTTTAAAAGTGCTCATCATTGGAAAACGTTCTTC
GGGGCGAAAACTCTCAAGGATCTTACCGCTGTTGAGATCCAGTTCGATGTAACCCACTCGTGCACCCAAC
TGATCTTCAGCATCTTTTACTTTCACCAGCGTTTCTGGGTGAGCAAAAACAGGAAGGCAAAATGCCGCAA
AAAAGGGAATAAGGGCGACACGGAAATGTTGAATACTCATACTCTTCCTTTTTCAATATTATTGAAGCAT
TTATCAGGGTTATTGTCTCATGAGCGGATACATATTTGAATGTATTTAGAAAAATAAACAAATAGGGGTT
CCGCGCACATTTCCCCGAAAAGTGCCACCTGACGTCGACGGATCGGGAGATCTCCCGATCCCCTATGGTG
CACTCTCAGTACAATCTGCTCTGATGCCGCATAGTTAAGCCAGTATCTGCTCCCTGCTTGTGTGTTGGAG
GTCGCTGAGTAGTGCGCGAGCAAAATTTAAGCTACAACAAGGCAAGGCTTGACCGACAATTGCATGAAGA
ATCTGCTTAGGGTTAGGCGTTTTGCGCTGCTTCGCGATGTACGGGCCAGATATACGCGTTGACATTGATT
ATTGACTAGTTATTAATAGTAATCAATTACGGGGTCATTAGTTCATAGCCCATATATGGAGTTCCGCGTT
ACATAACTTACGGTAAATGGCCCGCCTGGCTGACCGCCCAACGACCCCCGCCCATTGACGTCAATAATGA
CGTATGTTCCCATAGTAACGCCAATAGGGACTTTCCATTGACGTCAATGGGTGGAGTATTTACGGTAAAC
TGCCCACTTGGCAGTACATCAAGTGTATCATATGCCAAGTACGCCCCCTATTGACGTCAATGACGGTAAA
TGGCCCGCCTGGCATTATGCCCAGTACATGACCTTATGGGACTTTCCTACTTGGCAGTACATCTACGTAT
TAGTCATCGCTATTACCATGGTGATGCGGTTTTGGCAGTACATCAATGGGCGTGGATAGCGGTTTGACTC
ACGGGGATTTCCAAGTCTCCACCCCATTGACGTCAATGGGAGTTTGTTTTGGCACCAAAATCAACGGGAC
TTTCCAAAATGTCGTAACAACTCCGCCCCATTGACGCAAATGGGCGGTAGGCGTGTACGGTGGGAGGTCT
ATATAAGCAGCGCGTTTTGCCTGTACTGGGTCTCTCTGGTTAGACCAGATCTGAGCCTGGGAGCTCTCTG
GCTAACTAGGGAACCCACTGCTTAAGCCTCAATAAAGCTTGCCTTGAGTGCTTCAAGTAGTGTGTGCCCG
TCTGTTGTGTGACTCTGGTAACTAGAGATCCCTCAGACCCTTTTAGTCAGTGTGGAAAATCTCTAGCAGT
GGCGCCCGAACAGGGACTTGAAAGCGAAAGGGAAACCAGAGGAGCTCTCTCGACGCAGGACTCGGCTTGC
TGAAGCGCGCACGGCAAGAGGCGAGGGGCGGCGACTGGTGAGTACGCCAAAAATTTTGACTAGCGGAGGC
TAGAAGGAGAGAGATGGGTGCGAGAGCGTCAGTATTAAGCGGGGGAGAATTAGATCGCGATGGGAAAAAA
TTCGGTTAAGGCCAGGGGGAAAGAAAAAATATAAATTAAAACATATAGTATGGGCAAGCAGGGAGCTAGA
ACGATTCGCAGTTAATCCTGGCCTGTTAGAAACATCAGAAGGCTGTAGACAAATACTGGGACAGCTACAA
CCATCCCTTCAGACAGGATCAGAAGAACTTAGATCATTATATAATACAGTAGCAACCCTCTATTGTGTGC
ATCAAAGGATAGAGATAAAAGACACCAAGGAAGCTTTAGACAAGATAGAGGAAGAGCAAAACAAAAGTAA
GACCACCGCACAGCAAGCGGCCGGCCGCTGATCTTCAGACCTGGAGGAGGAGATATGAGGGACAATTGGA
GAAGTGAATTATATAAATATAAAGTAGTAAAAATTGAACCATTAGGAGTAGCACCCACCAAGGCAAAGAG
AAGAGTGGTGCAGAGAGAAAAAAGAGCAGTGGGAATAGGAGCTTTGTTCCTTGGGTTCTTGGGAGCAGCA
GGAAGCACTATGGGCGCAGCGTCAATGACGCTGACGGTACAGGCCAGACAATTATTGTCTGGTATAGTGC
AGCAGCAGAACAATTTGCTGAGGGCTATTGAGGCGCAACAGCATCTGTTGCAACTCACAGTCTGGGGCAT
CAAGCAGCTCCAGGCAAGAATCCTGGCTGTGGAAAGATACCTAAAGGATCAACAGCTCCTGGGGATTTGG
GGTTGCTCTGGAAAACTCATTTGCACCACTGCTGTGCCTTGGAATGCTAGTTGGAGTAATAAATCTCTGG
AACAGATTTGGAATCACACGACCTGGATGGAGTGGGACAGAGAAATTAACAATTACACAAGCTTAATACA
CTCCTTAATTGAAGAATCGCAAAACCAGCAAGAAAAGAATGAACAAGAATTATTGGAATTAGATAAATGG
GCAAGTTTGTGGAATTGGTTTAACATAACAAATTGGCTGTGGTATATAAAATTATTCATAATGATAGTAG
GAGGCTTGGTAGGTTTAAGAATAGTTTTTGCTGTACTTTCTATAGTGAATAGAGTTAGGCAGGGATATTC
ACCATTATCGTTTCAGACCCACCTCCCAACCCCGAGGGGACCCGACAGGCCCGAAGGAATAGAAGAAGAA
GGTGGAGAGAGAGACAGAGACAGATCCATTCGATTAGTGAACGGATCGGCACTGCGTGCGCCAATTCTGC
AGACAAATGGCAGTATTCATCCACAATTTTAAAAGAAAAGGGGGGATTGGGGGGTACAGTGCAGGGGAAA
GAATAGTAGACATAATAGCAACAGACATACAAACTAAAGAATTACAAAAACAAATTACAAAAATTCAAAA
TTTTCGGGTTTATTACAGGGACAGCAGAGATCCAGTTTGGTTAGTACCGGGCCCGCTCTAGCCCTGCAGG
AACTGTTTAAACTGTGATCCGACGCGCCATCTCTAGGCCCGCGCCGGCCCCCTCGCACGGACTTGTGGGA
GAAGCTCGGCTACTCCCCTGCCCCGGTTAATTTGCATATAATATTTCCTAGTAACTATAGAGGCTTAATG
TGCGATAAAAGACAGATAATCTGTTCTTTTTAATACTAGCTACATTTTACATGATAGGCTTGGATTTCTA
TAAGAGATACAAATACTAAATTATTATTTTAAAAAACAGCACAAAAGGAAACTCACCCTAACTGTAAAGT
AATTGTGTGTTTTGAGACTATAAGTATCCCTTGGAGAACCACCTTGTTGGTCTGGAGAAGATCTACCGGG
GTTTGAGAGCTAAGCAGAAAGCTGCATAGCAAGTTCAAATAAGGCTAGTCCGTACACAACTTGAAAAAGT
GGCAGCCGAGTCGGCTGCTTTTTTTGCTCGAATCTACACTCAGCTATGGCGCGCCCCAAGGTCGGGCAGG
AAGAGGGCCTATTTCCCATGATTCCTTCATATTTGCATATACGATACAAGGCTGTTAGAGAGATAATTGG
AATTAATTTGACTGTAAACACAAAGATATTAGTACAAAATACGTGACGTAGAAAGTAATAATTTCTTGGG
TAGTTTGCAGTTTTAAAATTATGTTTTAAAATGGACTATCATATGCTTACCGTAACTTGAAAGTATTTCG
ATTTCTTGGCTTTATATATCTTGTGGAAAGCCAGAAACATGGTTCAAACAGATCGTCACAGGTTTCAGAG
CTAAGCACAAGAGTGCATAGCAAGTTGAAATAAGGCTAGTCCGTTTACAACTTGAAAAAGTGGCACCCGA
GTCGGGTGCTTTTTTTGTTTGGCGCGCCTATGGCTTAATTAACATGGCGGCCGCATTCTACCGGGTAGGG
GAGGCGCTTTTCCCAAGGCAGTCTGGAGCATGCGCTTTAGCAGCCCCGCTGGGCACTTGGCGCTACACAA
GTGGCCTCTGGCCTCGCACACATTCCACATCCACCGGTAGGCGCCAACCGGCTCCGTTCTTTGGTGGCCC
CTTCGCGCCACCTTCTACTCCTCCCCTAGTCAGGAAGTTCCCCCCCGCCCCGCAGCTCGCGTCGTGCAGG
ACGTGACAAATGGAAGTAGCACGTCTCACTAGTCTCGTGCAGATGGACAGCACCGCTGAGCAATGGAAGC
GGGTAGGCCTTTGGGGCAGCGGCCAATAGCAGCTTTGCTCCTTCGCTTTCTGGGCTCAGAGGCTGGGAAG
GGGTGGGTCCGGGGGCGGGCTCAGGGGCGGGCTCAGGGGCGGGGCGGGCGCCCGAAGGTCCTCCGGAGGC
CCGGCATTCTGCACGCTTCAAAAGCGCACGTCTGCCGCGCTGTTCTCCTCTTCCTCATCTCCGGGACCCG
GGATGCCCAAGAAGAAGAGGAAGGTGTCCAATTTACTGACCGTACACCAAAATTTGCCTGCATTACCGGT
CGATGCAACGAGTGATGAGGTTCGCAAGAACCTGATGGACATGTTCAGGGATCGCCAGGCGTTTTCTGAG
CATACCTGGAAAATGCTTCTGTCCGTTTGCCGGTCGTGGGCGGCATGGTGCAAGTTGAATAACCGGAAAT
GGTTTCCCGCAGAACCTGAAGATGTTCGCGATTATCTTCTATATCTTCAGGCGCGCGGTCTGGCAGTAAA
AACTATCCAGCAACATTTGGGCCAGCTAAACATGCTTCATCGTCGGTCCGGGCTGCCACGACCAAGTGAC
AGCAATGCTGTTTCACTGGTTATGCGGCGGATCCGAAAAGAAAACGTTGATGCCGGTGAACGTGCAAAAC
AGGCTCTAGCGTTCGAACGCACTGATTTCGACCAGGTTCGTTCACTCATGGAAAATAGCGATCGCTGCCA
GGATATACGTAATCTGGCATTTCTGGGGATTGCTTATAACACCCTGTTACGTATAGCCGAAATTGCCAGG
ATCAGGGTTAAAGATATCTCACGTACTGACGGTGGGAGAATGTTAATCCATATTGGCAGAACGAAAACGC
TGGTTAGCACCGCAGGTGTAGAGAAGGCACTTAGCCTGGGGGTAACTAAACTGGTCGAGCGATGGATTTC
CGTCTCTGGTGTAGCTGATGATCCGAATAACTACCTGTTTTGCCGGGTCAGAAAAAATGGTGTTGCCGCG
CCATCTGCCACCAGCCAGCTATCAACTCGCGCCCTGGAAGGGATTTTTGAAGCAACTCATCGATTGATTT
ACGGCGCTAAGGATGACTCTGGTCAGAGATACCTGGCCTGGTCTGGACACAGTGCCCGTGTCGGAGCCGC
GCGAGATATGGCCCGCGCTGGAGTTTCAATACCGGAGATCATGCAAGCTGGTGGCTGGACCAATGTAAAT
ATTGTCATGAACTATATCCGTAACCTGGATAGTGAAACAGGGGCAATGGTGCGCCTGCTGGAAGATGGCG
ATTAGCCATGTTTAAGGGTTCCGGTTCCACTAGGTACAATTCGATATCAAGCTTATCGATAATCAACCTC
TGGATTACAAAATTTGTGAAAGATTGACTGGTATTCTTAACTATGTTGCTCCTTTTACGCTATGTGGATA
CGCTGCTTTAATGCCTTTGTATCATGCTATTGCTTCCCGTATGGCTTTCATTTTCTCCTCCTTGTATAAA
TCCTGGTTGCTGTCTCTTTATGAGGAGTTGTGGCCCGTTGTCAGGCAACGTGGCGTGGTGTGCACTGTGT
TTGCTGACGCAACCCCCACTGGTTGGGGCATTGCCACCACCTGTCAGCTCCTTTCCGGGACTTTCGCTTT
CCCCCTCCCTATTGCCACGGCGGAACTCATCGCCGCCTGCCTTGCCCGCTGCTGGACAGGGGCTCGGCTG
TTGGGCACTGACAATTCCGTGGTGTTGTCGGGGAAATCATCGTCCTTTCCTTGGCTGCTCGCCTGTGTTG
CCACCTGGATTCTGCGCGGGACGTCCTTCTGCTACGTCCCTTCGGCCCTCAATCCAGCGGACCTTCCTTC
CCGCGGCCTGCTGCCGGCTCTGCGGCCTCTTCCGCGTCTTCGCCTTCGCCCTCAGACGAGTCGGATCTCC
CTTTGGGCCGCCTCCCCGCATCGATACCGTCGACCTCGATCGAGACCTAGAAAAACATGGAGCAATCACA
AGTAGCAATACAGCAGCTACCAATGCTGATTGTGCCTGGCTAGAAGCACAAGAGGAGGAGGAGGTGGGTT
TTCCAGTCACACCTCAGGTACCTTTAAGACCAATGACTTACAAGGCAGCTGTAGATCTTAGCCACTTTTT
AAAAGAAAAGGGGGGACTGGAAGGGCTAATTCACTCCCAACGAAGACAAGATATCCTTGATCTGTGGATC
TACCACACACAAGGCTACTTCCCTGATTGGCAGAACTACACACCAGGGCCAGGGATCAGATATCCACTGA
CCTTTGGATGGTGCTACAAGCTAGTACCAGTTGAGCAAGAGAAGGTAGAAGAAGCCAATGAAGGAGAGAA
CACCCGCTTGTTACACCCTGTGAGCCTGCATGGGATGGATGACCCGGAGAGAGAAGTAT
